Addgene plasmid #210298: pUdOm1.0
Purpose: (Empty Backbone) Empty backbone with ampicillin resistance for high expression in mammalian cells with an added 5'UTR
Depositing lab: Corrie daCosta. Depositing organization: University of Ottawa. Publication: pUdOs: Concise Plasmids for Bacterial and Mammalian Cells. Manigat FO, Connell LB, Stewart BN, LePabic AR, Tessier CJG, Emlaw JR, Calvert ND, Rossl A, Shuhendler AJ, daCosta CJB, Campbell-Valois FX. ACS Synth Biol. 2024 Jan 18. doi: 10.1021/acssynbio.3c00408. PubMed 38235654.
Backbone
  Vector backbone: pUdOm2.0
  Backbone size (bp): 2973
  Vector type: Mammalian Expression, Synthetic Biology
  Promoter: CMV
Growth in bacteria
  Bacterial resistance: Ampicillin, 100 μg/mL
  Growth temperature: 37°C
  Growth strain: DH5alpha
  Copy number: High Copy
Terms and licenses: Academic/Nonprofit Terms; Industry Terms: Not Available to Industry
How to cite: pUdOm1.0 was a gift from Corrie daCosta (Addgene plasmid # 210298 ; http://n2t.net/addgene:210298 ; RRID:Addgene_210298)
