[The description below was written by a language model from this plasmid's Addgene catalogue record and pLannotate feature annotations shown in this document.]
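Description:
pUdOm1.0 is a compact, empty mammalian expression backbone of 2,973 bp from the pUdO series of concise plasmids, listed as derived from pUdOm2.0 and categorised for mammalian expression and synthetic biology. It is propagated in E. coli from a high-copy ColE1/pUC-type origin and selected with ampicillin through a β-lactamase gene driven by its native bla promoter. No mammalian selection marker or reporter is annotated, in keeping with the minimal design.

The expression unit consists of the human cytomegalovirus immediate-early enhancer and promoter followed, a few hundred base pairs downstream, by the bovine growth hormone polyadenylation signal. The interval between them is where a gene of interest would be placed, although the feature table does not annotate a cloning site there. According to the catalogue entry, this version carries an added 5'UTR intended to support high expression. The record does not define that element's composition, but the region immediately after the CMV promoter contains a very short match to a truncated HIV-1 5' LTR and an SP6 promoter. The LTR hit is only a few dozen bases and is probably a sequence-similarity annotation at the transcription start region rather than a functional viral element. The SP6 promoter could in principle allow in vitro transcription of an inserted sequence. T7 and T3 promoter sequences lie outside the expression cassette, flanking the end of the resistance gene and the origin junction, and an 18 bp lacZα fragment is a remnant with no screening function.

As an empty backbone, the plasmid is meant to receive a user's coding sequence for strong, CMV-driven transient expression in mammalian cells, with its small size as a main feature.
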