Features (pLannotate 1.2.2; 11 found; start..end, strand, type, name):
     23..611     +  rep_origin     ori: high-copy-number ColE1/pMB1/pBR322/pUC origin of replication
    726..1105    +  enhancer       CMV enhancer: human cytomegalovirus immediate early enhancer
   1106..1309    +  promoter       CMV promoter: human cytomegalovirus (CMV) immediate early promoter
   1305..1338    +  LTR            5' LTR (truncated) (fragment): truncated 5' long terminal repeat (LTR) from HIV-1
   1354..1372    +  promoter       SP6 promoter: promoter for bacteriophage SP6 RNA polymerase
   1605..1829    +  polyA_signal   bGH poly(A) signal: bovine growth hormone polyadenylation signal
   1899..1916    +  CDS            lacZα (fragment): LacZα fragment of β-galactosidase; lacZ fragment
   1915..1986    +  promoter       AmpR promoter: bla
   1987..2847    +  CDS            AmpR: β-lactamase; bla; confers resistance to ampicillin, carbenicillin, and related antibiotics
   2848..2866    +  promoter       T7 promoter: promoter for bacteriophage T7 RNA polymerase
   2955..2973    -  promoter       T3 promoter: promoter for bacteriophage T3 RNA polymerase
>Addgene plasmid #210298 | pUdOm1.0 | addgene full sequence | sequence record 422563 | Addgene NGS Result
TAGAAAAGATCAAAGGATCTTCTTGAGATCCTTTTTTTCTGCGCGTAATCTGCTGCTTGCAAACAAAAAA
ACCACCGCTACCAGCGGTGGTTTGTTTGCCGGATCAAGAGCTACCAACTCTTTTTCCGAAGGTAACTGGC
TTCAGCAGAGCGCAGATACCAAATACTGTTCTTCTAGTGTAGCCGTAGTTAGGCCACCACTTCAAGAACT
CTGTAGCACCGCCTACATACCTCGCTCTGCTAATCCTGTTACCAGTGGCTGCTGCCAGTGGCGATAAGTC
GTGTCTTACCGGGTTGGACTCAAGACGATAGTTACCGGATAAGGCGCAGCGGTCGGGCTGAACGGGGGGT
TCGTGCACACAGCCCAGCTTGGAGCGAACGACCTACACCGAACTGAGATACCTACAGCGTGAGCTATGAG
AAAGCGCCACGCTTCCCGAAGGGAGAAAGGCGGACAGGTATCCGGTAAGCGGCAGGGTCGGAACAGGAGA
GCGCACGAGGGAGCTTCCAGGGGGAAACGCCTGGTATCTTTATAGTCCTGTCGGGTTTCGCCACCTCTGA
CTTGAGCGTCGATTTTTGTGATGCTCGTCAGGGGGGCGGAGCCTATGGAAAAACGCCAGCAACGCGGCCC
AGGAAACAGCTATGACCATGCCCGGGTAAGTGACTAGCGGAAACACAGAAAAAAGCCCGCACCTGACAGT
GCGGGCTTTTTTTTTCGACCAAAGGGACATTGATTATTGACTAGTTATTAATAGTAATCAATTACGGGGT
CATTAGTTCATAGCCCATATATGGAGTTCCGCGTTACATAACTTACGGTAAATGGCCCGCCTGGCTGACC
GCCCAACGACCCCCGCCCATTGACGTCAATAATGACGTATGTTCCCATAGTAACGCCAATAGGGACTTTC
CATTGACGTCAATGGGTGGAGTATTTACGGTAAACTGCCCACTTGGCAGTACATCAAGTGTATCATATGC
CAAGTACGCCCCCTATTGACGTCAATGACGGTAAATGGCCCGCCTGGCATTATGCCCAGTACATGACCTT
ATGGGACTTTCCTACTTGGCAGTACATCTACGTATTAGTCATCGCTATTACCATGGTGATGCGGTTTTGG
CAGTACATCAATGGGCGTGGATAGCGGTTTGACTCACGGGGATTTCCAAGTCTCCACCCCATTGACGTCA
ATGGGAGTTTGTTTTGGCACCAAAATCAACGGGACTTTCCAAAATGTCGTAACAACTCCGCCCCATTGAC
GCAAATGGGCGGTAGGCGTGTACGGTGGGAGGTCTATATAAGCAGAGCTCTCTGGCTAACTAGAGAACCC
ACTGCTTACTGGCTTATCGAAATATTTAGGTGACACTATAGAGACCCAAGCTTGGCATTCCGGTACTGTT
GGTAAAACTCTCGAAACTTGGCTAGCTCCCCTCCGAAGAGCCGAGTGTCTTCGGTTCGAGACCGAATTCG
CGAGCTCTCGCTAGCCAGTTTAAACAATTGCGGCCGCGTACTAGTCTATCGATTTGGATCCACCCTGCAG
GAAGTCTAGACCGTCGACACGGTCTCTGAGAGAAGACACGTCGCTCTTCGACGTAAGTAACTGACTGTGC
CTTCTAGTTGCCAGCCATCTGTTGTTTGCCCCTCCCCCGTGCCTTCCTTGACCCTGGAAGGTGCCACTCC
CACTGTCCTTTCCTAATAAAATGAGGAAATTGCATCGCATTGTCTGAGTAGGTGTCATTCTATTCTGGGG
GGTGGGGTGGGGCAGGACAGCAAGGGGGAGGATTGGGAAGACAATAGCAGGCATGCTGGGGATGCGGTGG
GCTCTATGGCTCGGTACCAAATTCCAGAAAAGAGGCCTCCCGAAAGGGGGGCCTTTTTTCGTTTTGGTCC
TAAGCTTAACTGGCCGTCGTTTTACATTCAAATATGTATCCGCTCATGAGACAATAACCCTGATAAATGC
TTCAATAATATTGAAAAAGGAAGAGTATGAGTATTCAACATTTCCGTGTCGCCCTTATTCCCTTTTTTGC
GGCATTTTGCCTTCCTGTTTTTGCTCACCCAGAAACGCTGGTGAAAGTAAAAGATGCTGAAGATCAGTTG
GGTGCACGAGTGGGTTACATCGAACTGGATCTCAACAGCGGTAAGATCCTTGAGAGTTTTCGCCCCGAAG
AACGTTTTCCAATGATGAGCACTTTTAAAGTTCTGCTATGTGGCGCGGTATTATCCCGTATTGACGCCGG
GCAAGAGCAACTCGGTCGCCGCATACACTATTCTCAGAATGACTTGGTTGAGTACTCACCAGTCACAGAA
AAGCATCTTACGGATGGCATGACAGTAAGAGAATTATGCAGTGCTGCCATAACCATGAGTGATAACACTG
CGGCCAACTTACTTCTGACAACGATCGGAGGACCGAAGGAGCTAACCGCTTTTTTGCACAACATGGGGGA
TCATGTAACTCGCCTTGATCGTTGGGAACCGGAGCTGAATGAAGCCATACCAAACGACGAGCGTGACACC
ACGATGCCTGTAGCAATGGCAACAACGTTGCGCAAACTATTAACTGGCGAACTACTTACTCTAGCTTCCC
GGCAACAATTAATAGACTGGATGGAGGCGGATAAAGTTGCAGGACCACTTCTGCGCTCGGCCCTTCCGGC
TGGCTGGTTTATTGCTGATAAATCTGGAGCCGGTGAGCGTGGGTCTCGCGGTATCATTGCAGCACTGGGG
CCAGATGGTAAGCCCTCCCGTATCGTAGTTATCTACACGACGGGGAGTCAGGCAACTATGGATGAACGAA
ATAGACAGATCGCTGAGATAGGTGCCTCACTGATTAAGCATTGGTAATAATACGACTCACTATAGGGTAA
CTAATTGAGGCGCGCCTACCACCGTCAAAAAAAACGGCGCTTTTTAGCGCCGTTTTTATTTTTCAACCTT
CCTAGGTAAGTGACCCTTTAGTGAGGGTTAATT
